Addgene plasmid #178429: AAV-DIO-TC66T-2A-EGFP-2A-oG
Purpose: Expresses TVA(TC66T), EGFP, and optimized Rabies G (oG) protein in a FLEX cassette
Depositing lab: Edward Callaway. Depositing organization: Salk Institute for Biological Studies.
Backbone
  Vector backbone: pAAV
  Total vector size (bp): 7293
  Vector type: AAV, Cre/Lox ; Adeno-associated virus
Growth in bacteria
  Bacterial resistance: Ampicillin, 100 μg/mL
  Growth temperature: 37°C
  Growth strain: NEB Stable
  Copy number: Unknown
Gene/Insert 1
  Gene/Insert name: TVA950 Glu66→Thr (alt name: TC66T)
  Species: Quail
  Insert size (bp): 435
  Promoter: hSyn
  Cloning method: Unknown
  Sequencing primers: 5′ WPRE Rev
Gene/Insert 2
  Gene/Insert name: Optimized G (alt name: oG)
  Species: Synthetic
  Insert size (bp): 1575
  Promoter: hSyn
  Cloning method: Unknown
  Sequencing primers: 5′ hSyn For
Gene/Insert 3
  Gene/Insert name: EGFP
  Species: Aequorea victoria
  Insert size (bp): 711
  Promoter: hSyn
  Cloning method: Unknown
  Sequencing primers: 5′ WPRE Rev
Terms and licenses: Academic/Nonprofit Terms; Industry Terms: Not Available to Industry
How to cite: AAV-DIO-TC66T-2A-EGFP-2A-oG was a gift from Edward Callaway (Addgene plasmid # 178429 ; http://n2t.net/addgene:178429 ; RRID:Addgene_178429)
