[The description below was written by a language model from this plasmid's Addgene catalogue record and pLannotate feature annotations shown in this document.]
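Description:
AAV-DIO-TC66T-2A-EGFP-2A-oG is a 7.3 kb pAAV transfer plasmid for producing recombinant adeno-associated virus that delivers a Cre-dependent, neuron-directed "helper" cassette for rabies virus tracing. The expression unit lies between AAV2 inverted terminal repeats, which direct replication and packaging of the intervening DNA into AAV capsids. The bacterial backbone carries a high-copy ColE1/pUC-type origin, an f1 origin and the β-lactamase gene for ampicillin selection. The record lists a recombination-deficient growth strain, a common choice for keeping the repeat-rich ITRs intact.

Expression is driven by the human synapsin I promoter, which restricts expression to neurons, and transcripts are stabilised and terminated by a WPRE and the bovine growth hormone polyadenylation signal. Between these sits a single open reading frame in the antisense orientation, flanked by paired loxP and lox2272 sites in the DIO/FLEX arrangement. In the absence of Cre the coding sequence is inverted relative to the promoter and is not expressed. Cre recombination flips the cassette and then excises one site of each pair, locking it in the sense orientation.

Once inverted, the frame encodes three products, which the construct name indicates are separated by 2A self-cleaving peptides. TC66T is a Glu66→Thr mutant of the quail TVA receptor for EnvA-pseudotyped virus. EGFP is a fluorescent marker of expressing cells. oG is a synthetic optimized rabies glycoprotein. Together these would let Cre-defined starter neurons be infected by EnvA-pseudotyped, G-deleted rabies virus and supply the glycoprotein needed for its trans-synaptic spread. The record itself states only that the plasmid expresses the three proteins from a FLEX cassette.
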