Features (pLannotate 1.2.2; 22 found; start..end, strand, type, name):
      1..76      -  repeat_region  AAV2 ITR (fragment): inverted terminal repeat of adeno-associated virus serotype 2 inverted
    104..551     +  promoter       hSyn promoter: human synapsin I promoter; confers neuron-specific expression (Kügler et al., 2003)
    573..606     -  protein_bind   loxP: Cre-mediated recombination occurs in the 8-bp core sequence (GCATACAT). Cre recombinase
    607..656     -  intron         β-globin intron (fragment): internally truncated intron from human β-globin
    657..690     -  protein_bind   lox2272: Cre-mediated recombination occurs in the 8-bp core sequence (GGATACTT). lox2272 sites are compatible with each other, but incompatible with loxP or loxN sites (Lee and Saito, 1988). Cre recombinase
    700..2271    -  CDS            G (sequence partly withheld): GLYCO_RABVP - Experimental evidence at protein level: Swiss-Prot protein existence level 1. Attaches the virus to host cellular receptor, inducing endocytosis of the virion. In the endosome, the acidic pH induces conformational changes in the glycoprotein trimer, which trigger fusion between virus and cell membrane. There is convincing in vitro evidence that the muscular form of the nicotinic acetylcholine receptor (nAChR), the neuronal cell adhesion molecule (NCAM), and the p75 neurotrophin receptor (p75NTR) bind glycoprotein and thereby facilitate rabies virus entry into cells (By similarity
   2338..3054    -  CDS            EGFP: EGFP is a basic (constitutively fluorescent) green fluorescent protein published in 1996, derived from Aequorea victoria. It is reported to be a rapidly-maturing weak dimer with moderate acid sensitivity.
   3130..3555    -  CDS            RSVR_COTJA (fragment): Experimental evidence at protein level: Swiss-Prot protein existence level 1. Responsible for susceptibility to the retrovirus subgroup A Rous sarcoma virus. From Coturnix japonica (Japanese quail) (Coturnix coturnix japonica).
   3561..3594    +  protein_bind   loxP: Cre-mediated recombination occurs in the 8-bp core sequence (GCATACAT). Cre recombinase
   3595..3644    -  intron         β-globin intron (fragment): internally truncated intron from human β-globin
   3645..3678    +  protein_bind   lox2272: Cre-mediated recombination occurs in the 8-bp core sequence (GGATACTT). lox2272 sites are compatible with each other, but incompatible with loxP or loxN sites (Lee and Saito, 1988). Cre recombinase
   3680..4268    +  misc_feature   WPRE: woodchuck hepatitis virus posttranscriptional regulatory element
   4276..4500    +  polyA_signal   bGH poly(A) signal: bovine growth hormone polyadenylation signal
   4502..4642    +  repeat_region  AAV2 ITR: inverted terminal repeat of adeno-associated virus serotype 2 inverted
   4647..4698    -  misc_feature   bom (fragment): basis of mobility region from pBR322
   4717..5172    +  rep_origin     f1 ori (sequence partly withheld): f1 bacteriophage origin of replication; arrow indicates direction of (+) strand synthesis
   5173..5222    -  misc_feature   bom (fragment): basis of mobility region from pBR322
   5324..5359    -  CDS            rop (fragment): Rop protein, which maintains plasmids at low copy number; rop
   5454..5558    +  promoter       AmpR promoter: bla
   5559..6419    +  CDS            AmpR: β-lactamase; bla; confers resistance to ampicillin, carbenicillin, and related antibiotics
   6590..7178    +  rep_origin     ori: high-copy-number ColE1/pMB1/pBR322/pUC origin of replication
   7240..7285    -  repeat_region  AAV2 ITR (fragment): inverted terminal repeat of adeno-associated virus serotype 2 inverted
>Addgene plasmid #178429 | AAV-DIO-TC66T-2A-EGFP-2A-oG | addgene full sequence | sequence record 354737 | Addgene NGS Result
ACCTTTGGTCGCCCGGCCTCAGTGAGCGAGCGAGCGCGCAGAGAGGGAGTGGCCAACTCCATCACTAGGG
GTTCCTGCTAGACTGCAGAGGGCCCTGCGTATGAGTGCAAGTGGGTTTTAGGACCAGGATGAGGCGGGGT
GGGGGTGCCTACCTGACGACCGACCCCGACCCACTGGACAAGCACCCAACCCCCATTCCCCAAATTGCGC
ATCCCCTATCAGAGAGGGGGAGGGGAAACAGGATGCGGCGAGGCGCGTGCGCACTGCCAGCTTCAGCACC
GCGGACAGTGCCTTCGCCCCCGCCTGGCGGCGCGCGCCACCGCCGCCTCAGCACTGAAGGCGCGCTGACG
TCACTCGCCGGTCCCCCGCAAACTCCCCTTCCCGGCCACCTTGGTCGCGTCCGCGCCGCCGCCGGCCCAG
CCGGACCGCACCACGCGAGGCGCGAGATAGGGGGGCACGGGCGCGACCATCTGCGCTGCGGCGCCGGCGA
CTCAGCGCTGCCTCAGTCTGCGGTGGGCAGCGGAGGAGTCGTGTCGTGCCTGAGAGCGCAGTCAGCCGCC
ACCATGGTTAATATAACTTCGTATAATGTATGCTATACGAAGTTATGCAGAATGGTAGCTGGATTGTAGC
TGCTATTAGCAATATGAAACCTCTTAATAACTTCGTATAAAGTATCCTATACGAAGTTATGGTACCTTAG
AGCCGTGTCTCGCCCCCAGATTTATGACTTTCCCAACTGCTGATGATTTTACCGCTCTGGGGTGTGACAG
ACACTTCTCTACCGGTCCCCCTCAGATTGTGCTGAGTTGGCTCGGAGCGGTTCACTCGTCGCCAGCAGGT
CATCAGGAAAATGATCAGCATGAGAGCAGTCAGTGCTCCAGCGGAGAGCAGCACGTACTTGCCCCAATTA
GGCAGTCCGAGATCGACGCCACTGATCCGTTCGTGCACGTCGGGCAGGTGGACCTCCACAAAATCTTCGG
CCTCGTCGCCGTTTTTGAACACTGTGCTTGGGTCTGC
[1197 nt withheld, positions 1018-2214]
ACCAAAGCAGAGTGGGAAGACGAGCAGAGGGACGAAGAGGAGAGCCTGTGGGACCATGGGTCCAGGGTTC
TCCTCCACGTCTCCAGCCTGCTTCAGCAGGCTGAAGTTAGTAGCTCCGGATCCCTTGTACAGCTCGTCCA
TGCCGAGAGTGATCCCGGCGGCGGTCACGAACTCCAGCAGGACCATGTGATCGCGCTTCTCGTTGGGGTC
TTTGCTCAGGGCGGACTGGGTGCTCAGGTAGTGGTTGTCGGGCAGCAGCACGGGGCCGTCGCCGATGGGG
GTGTTCTGCTGGTAGTGGTCGGCGAGCTGCACGCTGCCGTCCTCGATGTTGTGGCGGATCTTGAAGTTCA
CCTTGATGCCGTTCTTCTGCTTGTCGGCCATGATATAGACGTTGTGGCTGTTGTAGTTGTACTCCAGCTT
GTGCCCCAGGATGTTGCCGTCCTCCTTGAAGTCGATGCCCTTCAGCTCGATGCGGTTCACCAGGGTGTCG
CCCTCGAACTTCACCTCGGCGCGGGTCTTGTAGTTGCCGTCGTCCTTGAAGAAGATGGTGCGCTCCTGGA
CGTAGCCTTCGGGCATGGCGGACTTGAAGAAGTCGTGCTGCTTCATGTGGTCGGGGTAGCGGCTGAAGCA
CTGCACGCCGTAGGTCAGGGTGGTCACGAGGGTGGGCCAGGGCACGGGCAGCTTGCCGGTGGTGCAGATG
AACTTCAGGGTCAGCTTGCCGTAGGTGGCATCGCCCTCGCCCTCGCCGGACACGCTGAACTTGTGGCCGT
TTACGTCGCCGTCCAGCTCGACCAGGATGGGCACCACCCCGGTGAACAGCTCCTCGCCCTTGCTCACCAT
GGGTCCAGGGTTCTCCTCCACGTCTCCAGCCTGCTTCAGCAGGCTGAAGTTAGTAGCTCCGGATCCCCCA
CCCCCCTTGGATGCGCTTTCAAGACTGAAGATGTCAGACCTGCTTTTTGCTTTGGACTTCCCCCATGCAG
CGATACCACCCACAGCTACCAGGCAGCACAGGAGCACTGCAGTGATCAGCATCCACATGCGGCCGTGATT
CCTGGCTGGCAGAGCACGTCCAGGAGCAGGGGCAGTGGGAGCCTCTGTGCCGTTGTCCGTGGGCACCGCG
GGGATCGCGCTGGTCCCGCAGCCCCAGGTGTCCCGCCCGTCGTCGCAGTCGGGGTGTCCGTCGCACAGCC
AGTCCTGCGGGTAACACTCCCCGTGGGCACCGGGCGGCTCCGAGCAGCGGAACTGACCGGGGGGGCAACG
GGACAAAGAACCGTTACCGGACCCGTTACCGGTCACGTTACCGGGCAGCAGCAGCAGCAGCAGCGCGGGC
AGCAGCCGCGCACCTAATAACTTCGTATAGCATACATTATACGAAGTTATTTGCCTTAACCCAGAAATTA
TCACTGTTATTCTTTAGAATGGTGCAAAGAATAACTTCGTATAGGATACTTTATACGAAGTTATGAATCA
ACCTCTGGATTACAAAATTTGTGAAAGATTGACTGGTATTCTTAACTATGTTGCTCCTTTTACGCTATGT
GGATACGCTGCTTTAATGCCTTTGTATCATGCTATTGCTTCCCGTATGGCTTTCATTTTCTCCTCCTTGT
ATAAATCCTGGTTGCTGTCTCTTTATGAGGAGTTGTGGCCCGTTGTCAGGCAACGTGGCGTGGTGTGCAC
TGTGTTTGCTGACGCAACCCCCACTGGTTGGGGCATTGCCACCACCTGTCAGCTCCTTTCCGGGACTTTC
GCTTTCCCCCTCCCTATTGCCACGGCGGAACTCATCGCCGCCTGCCTTGCCCGCTGCTGGACAGGGGCTC
GGCTGTTGGGCACTGACAATTCCGTGGTGTTGTCGGGGAAGCTGACGTCCTTTCCATGGCTGCTCGCCTG
TGTTGCCACCTGGATTCTGCGCGGGACGTCCTTCTGCTACGTCCCTTCGGCCCTCAATCCAGCGGACCTT
CCTTCCCGCGGCCTGCTGCCGGCTCTGCGGCCTCTTCCGCGTCTTCGCCTTCGCCCTCAGACGAGTCGGA
TCTCCCTTTGGGCCGCCTCCCCGCCTGGATCCTGTGCCTTCTAGTTGCCAGCCATCTGTTGTTTGCCCCT
CCCCCGTGCCTTCCTTGACCCTGGAAGGTGCCACTCCCACTGTCCTTTCCTAATAAAATGAGGAAATTGC
ATCGCATTGTCTGAGTAGGTGTCATTCTATTCTGGGGGGTGGGGTGGGGCAGGACAGCAAGGGGGAGGAT
TGGGAAGACAATAGCAGGCATGCTGGGGATGCGGTGGGCTCTATGGCAGGAACCCCTAGTGATGGAGTTG
GCCACTCCCTCTCTGCGCGCTCGCTCGCTCACTGAGGCCGGGCGACCAAAGGTCGCCCGACGCCCGGGCT
TTGCCCGGGCGGCCTCAGTGAGCGAGCGAGCGCGCAGCTGCCTGCAGGGGCGCCTGATGCGGTATTTTCT
CCTTACGCATCTGTGCGGTATTTCACACCGCATA
[95 nt withheld, positions 4699-4793]
T
[46 nt withheld, positions 4795-4840]
C
[141 nt withheld, positions 4842-4982]
CCTTTGACGTTGGAGTCCACGTTCTTT
[37 nt withheld, positions 5010-5046]
ACTCTATCTCGGGCTATTCTTTTGATTTATAAGGGATTTTGCCGATTTCGGTCTATTGGTTAAAAAATGA
GCTGATTTAACAAAAATTTAACGCGAATTTTAACAAAATATTAACGTTTACAATTTTATGGTGCACTCTC
AGTACAATCTGCTCTGATGCCGCATAGTTAAGCCAGCCCCGACACCCGCCAACACCCGCTGACGCGCCCT
GACGGGCTTGTCTGCTCCCGGCATCCGCTTACAGACAAGCTGTGACCGTCTCCGGGAGCTGCATGTGTCA
GAGGTTTTCACCGTCATCACCGAAACGCGCGAGACGAAAGGGCCTCGTGATACGCCTATTTTTATAGGTT
AATGTCATGATAATAATGGTTTCTTAGACGTCAGGTGGCACTTTTCGGGGAAATGTGCGCGGAACCCCTA
TTTGTTTATTTTTCTAAATACATTCAAATATGTATCCGCTCATGAGACAATAACCCTGATAAATGCTTCA
ATAATATTGAAAAAGGAAGAGTATGAGTATTCAACATTTCCGTGTCGCCCTTATTCCCTTTTTTGCGGCA
TTTTGCCTTCCTGTTTTTGCTCACCCAGAAACGCTGGTGAAAGTAAAAGATGCTGAAGATCAGTTGGGTG
CACGAGTGGGTTACATCGAACTGGATCTCAACAGCGGTAAGATCCTTGAGAGTTTTCGCCCCGAAGAACG
TTTTCCAATGATGAGCACTTTTAAAGTTCTGCTATGTGGCGCGGTATTATCCCGTATTGACGCCGGGCAA
GAGCAACTCGGTCGCCGCATACACTATTCTCAGAATGACTTGGTTGAGTACTCACCAGTCACAGAAAAGC
ATCTTACGGATGGCATGACAGTAAGAGAATTATGCAGTGCTGCCATAACCATGAGTGATAACACTGCGGC
CAACTTACTTCTGACAACGATCGGAGGACCGAAGGAGCTAACCGCTTTTTTGCACAACATGGGGGATCAT
GTAACTCGCCTTGATCGTTGGGAACCGGAGCTGAATGAAGCCATACCAAACGACGAGCGTGACACCACGA
TGCCTGTAGCAATGGCAACAACGTTGCGCAAACTATTAACTGGCGAACTACTTACTCTAGCTTCCCGGCA
ACAATTAATAGACTGGATGGAGGCGGATAAAGTTGCAGGACCACTTCTGCGCTCGGCCCTTCCGGCTGGC
TGGTTTATTGCTGATAAATCTGGAGCCGGTGAGCGTGGGTCTCGCGGTATCATTGCAGCACTGGGGCCAG
ATGGTAAGCCCTCCCGTATCGTAGTTATCTACACGACGGGGAGTCAGGCAACTATGGATGAACGAAATAG
ACAGATCGCTGAGATAGGTGCCTCACTGATTAAGCATTGGTAACTGTCAGACCAAGTTTACTCATATATA
CTTTAGATTGATTTAAAACTTCATTTTTAATTTAAAAGGATCTAGGTGAAGATCCTTTTTGATAATCTCA
TGACCAAAATCCCTTAACGTGAGTTTTCGTTCCACTGAGCGTCAGACCCCGTAGAAAAGATCAAAGGATC
TTCTTGAGATCCTTTTTTTCTGCGCGTAATCTGCTGCTTGCAAACAAAAAAACCACCGCTACCAGCGGTG
GTTTGTTTGCCGGATCAAGAGCTACCAACTCTTTTTCCGAAGGTAACTGGCTTCAGCAGAGCGCAGATAC
CAAATACTGTTCTTCTAGTGTAGCCGTAGTTAGGCCACCACTTCAAGAACTCTGTAGCACCGCCTACATA
CCTCGCTCTGCTAATCCTGTTACCAGTGGCTGCTGCCAGTGGCGATAAGTCGTGTCTTACCGGGTTGGAC
TCAAGACGATAGTTACCGGATAAGGCGCAGCGGTCGGGCTGAACGGGGGGTTCGTGCACACAGCCCAGCT
TGGAGCGAACGACCTACACCGAACTGAGATACCTACAGCGTGAGCTATGAGAAAGCGCCACGCTTCCCGA
AGGGAGAAAGGCGGACAGGTATCCGGTAAGCGGCAGGGTCGGAACAGGAGAGCGCACGAGGGAGCTTCCA
GGGGGAAACGCCTGGTATCTTTATAGTCCTGTCGGGTTTCGCCACCTCTGACTTGAGCGTCGATTTTTGT
GATGCTCGTCAGGGGGGCGGAGCCTATGGAAAAACGCCAGCAACGCGGCCTTTTTACGGTTCCTGGCCTT
TTGCTGGCCTTTTGCTCACATGTCCTGCAGGCAGCTGCGCGCTCGCTCGCTCACTGAGGCCGCCCGGGCG
TCGGGCG
